Addgene plasmid #117887: AtALMT1-upGFP 5'
Purpose: protein expression
Depositing lab: Geoffrey Chang. Depositing organization: University of California, San Diego (UCSD).
Backbone
  Vector backbone: pPICZc
  Backbone size w/o insert (bp): 3329
  Vector type: Yeast Expression
Growth in bacteria
  Bacterial resistance: Bleocin (Zeocin), 50 μg/mL
  Growth temperature: 37°C
  Growth strain: DH5alpha
  Copy number: High Copy
Gene/Insert
  Gene/Insert name: AtALMT1-upGFP 5' (alt name: ALMT1)
  Species: A. thaliana (mustard weed)
  Entrez Gene: ALMT1 (a.k.a. AT1G08430, ARABIDOPSIS THALIANA ALUMINUM-ACTIVATED MALATE TRANSPORTER 1, ATALMT1, T27G7.11, T27G7_11, aluminum-activated malate transporter 1)
  Promoter: AOX
  Tag / fusion protein: eGFP (C terminal on insert)
  Cloning method: Unknown
  Sequencing primers: 5′ GACTGGTTCCAATTGACAAGC; 3′ GCAAATGGCATTCTGACATCC
Terms and licenses: Academic/Nonprofit Terms; Industry Terms: Not Available to Industry
How to cite: AtALMT1-upGFP 5' was a gift from Geoffrey Chang (Addgene plasmid # 117887 ; http://n2t.net/addgene:117887 ; RRID:Addgene_117887)
