[The description below was written by a language model from this plasmid's Addgene catalogue record and pLannotate feature annotations shown in this document.]
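Description:
AtALMT1-upGFP 5' is a yeast expression plasmid built on the pPICZc backbone, a vector designed for the methylotrophic yeast Pichia pastoris (Komagataella phaffii). It is propagated in E. coli from a high-copy ColE1/pUC-type origin. Selection relies on a single Sh ble (BleoR) gene conferring Zeocin resistance. This gene sits behind tandem TEF1 and EM7 promoters and ahead of a CYC1 terminator, so the same marker works in both yeast and bacteria. No yeast replication origin is annotated, consistent with pPICZ-type vectors that are normally maintained by integration into the Pichia genome, although the record does not describe this step.

The expression cassette is driven by the methanol-inducible AOX1 promoter and closed by the AOX1 terminator, with a short stretch of AOX1 coding sequence annotated just upstream of the terminator. The insert is Arabidopsis thaliana ALMT1, the aluminum-activated malate transporter important for aluminum tolerance, fused at its C terminus to EGFP. In the sequenced record, ALMT1 is annotated only as a fragment of about 590 nt. Together with the "5'" in the plasmid name, this suggests that the construct carries an N-terminal portion of the transporter rather than the full coding sequence, but the catalogue entry does not say so explicitly. Downstream of EGFP are two short matches to a composite TEV-cleavage/6xHis tag, which probably represent a protease site and a histidine tag for purification.

The stated purpose is protein expression. The GFP fusion would allow expression and behaviour of this membrane protein segment in Pichia to be followed by fluorescence.
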