Features (pLannotate 1.2.2; 12 found; start..end, strand, type, name):
      2..940     +  promoter       AOX1 promoter: Pichia pastoris AOX1; inducible promoter, regulated by methanol
    962..1549    +  CDS            ALMT1 (fragment): ALMT1_ARATH - Experimental evidence at protein level: Swiss-Prot protein existence level 1. Malate transporter critical for aluminum tolerance. The STOP1 transcription factor is required for ALMT1 expression. From Arabidopsis thaliana (Mouse-ear cress).
   1598..2314    +  CDS            EGFP: EGFP is a basic (constitutively fluorescent) green fluorescent protein published in 1996, derived from Aequorea victoria. It is reported to be a rapidly-maturing weak dimer with moderate acid sensitivity.
   2320..2338    +  CDS            capTEV™ (fragment): composite tag for in vivo biotinylation, TEV protease cleavage, and 6xHis tagging
   2354..2371    +  CDS            capTEV™ (fragment): composite tag for in vivo biotinylation, TEV protease cleavage, and 6xHis tagging
   2382..2447    +  CDS            AOX1 (fragment): ALOX1_KOMPC - Experimental evidence at protein level: Swiss-Prot protein existence level 1. Major isoform of alcohol oxidase, which catalyzes the oxidation of methanol to formaldehyde and hydrogen peroxide, the first step in the methanol utilization pathway of methylotrophic yeasts. From Komagataella phaffii (strain ATCC 76273 / CBS 7435 / CECT 11047 / NRRL Y-11430 / Wegner 21-1) (Yeast) (Pichia pastoris).
   2451..2697    +  terminator     AOX1 terminator: Pichia pastoris AOX1; transcription terminator for AOX1
   2718..3125    +  promoter       TEF1 promoter: S. cerevisiae TEF1; promoter for EF-1α
   3132..3179    +  promoter       EM7 promoter: synthetic bacterial promoter&nbsp
   3198..3572    +  CDS            BleoR: antibiotic-binding protein; Sh ble from Streptoalloteichus hindustanus; confers resistance to bleomycin, phleomycin, and Zeocin™
   3638..3885    +  terminator     CYC1 terminator: S. cerevisiae CYC1; transcription terminator for CYC1
   3960..4548    -  rep_origin     ori: high-copy-number ColE1/pMB1/pBR322/pUC origin of replication
>Addgene plasmid #117887 | AtALMT1-upGFP 5' | addgene full sequence | sequence record 230235 | Addgene NGS Result
AGATCTAACATCCAAAGACGAAAGGTTGAATGAAACCTTTTTGCCATCCGACATCCACAGGTCCATTCTC
ACACATAAGTGCCAAACGCAACAGGAGGGGATACACTAGCAGCAGACCGTTGCAAACGCAGGACCTCCAC
TCCTCTTCTCCTCAACACCCACTTTTGCCATCGAAAAACCAGCCCAGTTATTGGGCTTGATTGGAGCTCG
CTCATTCCAATTCCTTCTATTAGGCTACTAACACCATGACTTTATTAGCCTGTCTATCCTGGCCCCCCTG
GCGAGGTTCATGTTTGTTTATTTCCGAATGCAACAAGCTCCGCATTACACCCGAACATCACTCCAGATGA
GGGCTTTCTGAGTGTGGGGTCAAATAGTTTCATGTTCCCCAAATGGCCCAAAACTGACAGTTTAAACGCT
GTCTTGGAACCTAATATGACAAAAGCGTGATCTCATCCAAGATGAACTAAGTTTGGTTCGTTGAAATGCT
AACGGCCAGTTGGTCAAAAAGAAACTTCCAAAAGTCGGCATACCGTTTGTCTTGTTTGGTATTGATTGAC
GAATGCTCAAAAATAATCTCATTAATGCTTAGCGCAGTCTCTCTATCGCTTCTGAACCCCGGTGCACCTG
TGCCGAAACGCAAATGGGGAAACACCCGCTTTTTGGATGATTATGCATTGTCTCCACATTGTATGCTTCC
AAGATTCTGGTGGGAATACTGCTGATAGCCTAACGTTCATGATCAAAATTTAACTGTTCTAACCCCTACT
TGACAGCAATATATAAACAGAAGGAAGCTGCCCTGTCTTAAACCTTTTTTTTTATCATCATTATTAGCTT
ACTTTCATAATTGCGACTGGTTCCAATTGACAAGCTTTTGATTTTAACGACTTTTAACGACAACTTGAGA
AGATCAAAAAACAACTAATTATTCGAAACGAGGAATTCGCTGAGGCTTAATATGGAGAAAGTGAGAGAGA
TAGTGAGAGAAGGGATTAGAGTAGGGAATGAAGACCCGAGAAGAATTATTCATGCTTTCAAAGTGGGACT
TGCTCTTGTTTTGGTCTCTTCCTTCTATTATTACCAACCTTTCGGTCCTTTCACCGATTACTTCGGTATC
AATGCAATGTGGGCTGTCATGACCGTCGTTGTTGTCTTTGAATTCTCCGTAGGGGCTACACTTGGGAAAG
GACTAAATAGAGGAGTGGCAACATTAGTAGCAGGAGGACTAGGAATTGGAGCTCATCAACTAGCAAGATT
GTCGGGTGCAACAGTGGAACCTATTCTTTTGGTCATGTTGGTCTTTGTGCAAGCTGCGTTGTCGACGTTC
GTAAGGTTTTTCCCATGGGTAAAGACAAAGTTCGATTATGGGATATTGATATTCATATTGACGTTCGCGC
TGATATCGTTGTCGGGGTTTAGAGACGAAGAGATAATGGATTTGGCAGAAAGCAGACTATCGACAGTGGT
GATTGGAGGAGTCAGTTGCATCCTTATCTCTATCTTTGTCTGTCCTGTTTGGGCTGGACAAGATCTACAT
TCTGCATTAAACCTCAGCCTCGAGGGTTCGGAGAACCTGTACTTCCAATCTGGTTCGATGGTGAGCAAGG
GCGAGGAGCTGTTCACCGGGGTGGTGCCCATCCTGGTCGAGCTGGACGGCGACGTAAACGGCCACAAGTT
CAGCGTGTCCGGCGAGGGCGAGGGCGATGCCACCTACGGCAAGCTGACCCTGAAGTTCATCTGCACCACC
GGCAAGCTGCCCGTGCCCTGGCCCACCCTCGTGACCACCCTGACCTACGGCGTGCAGTGCTTCAGCCGCT
ACCCCGACCACATGAAGCAGCACGACTTCTTCAAGTCCGCCATGCCCGAAGGCTACGTCCAGGAGCGCAC
CATCTTCTTCAAGGACGACGGCAACTACAAGACCCGCGCCGAGGTGAAGTTCGAGGGCGACACCCTGGTG
AACCGCATCGAGCTGAAGGGCATCGACTTCAAGGAGGACGGCAACATCCTGGGGCACAAGCTGGAGTACA
ACTACAACAGCCACAACGTCTATATCATGGCCGACAAGCAGAAGAACGGCATCAAGGTGAACTTCAAGAT
CCGCCACAACATCGAGGACGGCAGCGTGCAGCTCGCCGACCACTACCAGCAGAACACCCCCATCGGCGAC
GGCCCCGTGCTGCTGCCCGACAACCACTACCTGAGCACCCAGTCCGCCCTGAGCAAAGACCCCAACGAGA
AGCGCGATCACATGGTCCTGCTGGAGTTCGTGACCGCCGCCGGGATCACTCTCGGCATGGACGAGCTGTA
CAAGTCGTCGCATCATCATCATCATCATCATCATTAAGTCGACCATCATCATCATCATCATTGAGTTTGT
AGCCTTAGACATGACTGTTCCTCAGTTCAAGTTGGGCACTTACGAGAAGACCGGTCTTGCTAGATTCTAA
TCAAGAGGATGTCAGAATGCCATTTGCCTGAGAGATGCAGGCTTCATTTTTGATACTTTTTTATTTGTAA
CCTATATAGTATAGGATTTTTTTTGTCATTTTGTTTCTTCTCGTACGAGCTTGCTCCTGATCAGCCTATC
TCGCAGCTGATGAATATCTTGTGGTAGGGGTTTGGGAAAATCATTCGAGTTTGATGTTTTTCTTGGTATT
TCCCACTCCTCTTCAGAGTACAGAAGATTAAGTGAGACCTTCGTTTGTGCGGATCCCCCACACACCATAG
CTTCAAAATGTTTCTACTCCTTTTTTACTCTTCCAGATTTTCTCGGACTCCGCGCATCGCCGTACCACTT
CAAAACACCCAAGCACAGCATACTAAATTTCCCCTCTTTCTTCCTCTAGGGTGTCGTTAATTACCCGTAC
TAAAGGTTTGGAAAAGAAAAAAGAGACCGCCTCGTTTCTTTTTCTTCGTCGAAAAAGGCAATAAAAATTT
TTATCACGTTTCTTTTTCTTGAAAATTTTTTTTTTTGATTTTTTTCTCTTTCGATGACCTCCCATTGATA
TTTAAGTTAATAAACGGTCTTCAATTTCTCAAGTTTCAGTTTCATTTTTCTTGTTCTATTACAACTTTTT
TTACTTCTTGCTCATTAGAAAGAAAGCATAGCAATCTAATCTAAGGGCGGTGTTGACAATTAATCATCGG
CATAGTATATCGGCATAGTATAATACGACAAGGTGAGGAACTAAACCATGGCCAAGTTGACCAGTGCCGT
TCCGGTGCTCACCGCGCGCGACGTCGCCGGAGCGGTCGAGTTCTGGACCGACCGGCTCGGGTTCTCCCGG
GACTTCGTGGAGGACGACTTCGCCGGTGTGGTCCGGGACGACGTGACCCTGTTCATCAGCGCGGTCCAGG
ACCAGGTGGTGCCGGACAACACCCTGGCCTGGGTGTGGGTGCGCGGCCTGGACGAGCTGTACGCCGAGTG
GTCGGAGGTCGTGTCCACGAACTTCCGGGACGCCTCCGGGCCGGCCATGACCGAGATCGGCGAGCAGCCG
TGGGGGCGGGAGTTCGCCCTGCGCGACCCGGCCGGCAACTGCGTGCACTTCGTGGCCGAGGAGCAGGACT
GACACGTCCGACGCGGCCCGACGGGTCCGAGGCCTCGGAGATCCGTCCCCCTTTTCCTTTGTCGATATCA
TGTAATTAGTTATGTCACGCTTACATTCACGCCCTCCCCCCACATCCGCTCTAACCGAAAAGGAAGGAGT
TAGACAACCTGAAGTCTAGGTCCCTATTTATTTTTTTATAGTTATGTTAGTATTAAGAACGTTATTTATA
TTTCAAATTTTTCTTTTTTTTCTGTACAGACGCGTGTACGCATGTAACATTATACTGAAAACCTTGCTTG
AGAAGGTTTTGGGACGCTCGAAGGCTTTAATTTGCAAGCTGGAGACCAACATGTGAGCAAAAGGCCAGCA
AAAGGCCAGGAACCGTAAAAAGGCCGCGTTGCTGGCGTTTTTCCATAGGCTCCGCCCCCCTGACGAGCAT
CACAAAAATCGACGCTCAAGTCAGAGGTGGCGAAACCCGACAGGACTATAAAGATACCAGGCGTTTCCCC
CTGGAAGCTCCCTCGTGCGCTCTCCTGTTCCGACCCTGCCGCTTACCGGATACCTGTCCGCCTTTCTCCC
TTCGGGAAGCGTGGCGCTTTCTCATAGCTCACGCTGTAGGTATCTCAGTTCGGTGTAGGTCGTTCGCTCC
AAGCTGGGCTGTGTGCACGAACCCCCCGTTCAGCCCGACCGCTGCGCCTTATCCGGTAACTATCGTCTTG
AGTCCAACCCGGTAAGACACGACTTATCGCCACTGGCAGCAGCCACTGGTAACAGGATTAGCAGAGCGAG
GTATGTAGGCGGTGCTACAGAGTTCTTGAAGTGGTGGCCTAACTACGGCTACACTAGAAGAACAGTATTT
GGTATCTGCGCTCTGCTGAAGCCAGTTACCTTCGGAAAAAGAGTTGGTAGCTCTTGATCCGGCAAACAAA
CCACCGCTGGTAGCGGTGGTTTTTTTGTTTGCAAGCAGCAGATTACGCGCAGAAAAAAAGGATCTCAAGA
AGATCCTTTGATCTTTTCTACGGGGTCTGACGCTCAGTGGAACGAAAACTCACGTTAAGGGATTTTGGTC
ATGAGATC
